>Addgene plasmid #158992 | Tol2-CAG::Nucbow | addgene full sequence | sequence record 311797 | Addgene NGS Result
GATCTTTTTCCCTCTGCCAAAAATTATGGGGACATCATGAAGCCCCTTGAGCATCTGACTTCTGGCTAAT
AAAGGAAATTTATTTTCATTGCAATAGTGTGTTGGAATTTTTTGTGTCTCTCACTCGGAAGGACATATGG
GAGGGCAAATCATTTAAAACATCAGAATGAGTATTTGGTTTAGAGTTTGGCAACATATGCCCATATGCTG
GCTGCCATGAACAAAGGTTGGCTATAAAGAGGTCATCAGTATATGAAACAGCCCCCTGCTGTCCATTCCT
TATTCCATAGAAAAGCCTTGACTTGAGGTTAGATTTTTTTTATATTTTGTTTTGTGTTATTTTTTTCTTT
AACATCCCTAAAATTTTCCTTACATGTTTTACTAGCCAGATTTTTCCTCCTCTCCTGACTACTCCCAGTC
ATAGCTGTCCCTCTTCTCTTATGGAGATCCCTCGACCTGCAGCCCAAGCTTGCGGCCGCCTTAAACAAGA
ATCTCTAGTTTTCTTTCTTGCTTTTACTTTTACTTCCTTAATACTCAAGTACAATTTTAATGGAGTACTT
TTTTACTTTTACTCAAGTAAGATTCTAGCCAGATACTTTTACTTTTAATTGAGTAAAATTTTCCCTAAGT
ACTTGTACTTTCACTTGAGTAAAATTTTTGAGTACTTTTTACACCTCTGATCGATGGATCCGCTGCATTA
ATGAATCGGCCAACGCGCGGGGAGAGGCGGTTTGCGTATTGGGCGCTCTTCCGCTTCCTCGCTCACTGAC
TCGCTGCGCTCGGTCGTTCGGCTGCGGCGAGCGGTATCAGCTCACTCAAAGGCGGTAATACGGTTATCCA
CAGAATCAGGGGATAACGCAGGAAAGAACATGTGAGCAAAAGGCCAGCAAAAGGCCAGGAACCGTAAAAA
GGCCGCGTTGCTGGCGTTTTTCCATAGGCTCCGCCCCCCTGACGAGCATCACAAAAATCGACGCTCAAGT
CAGAGGTGGCGAAACCCGACAGGACTATAAAGATACCAGGCGTTTCCCCCTGGAAGCTCCCTCGTGCGCT
CTCCTGTTCCGACCCTGCCGCTTACCGGATACCTGTCCGCCTTTCTCCCTTCGGGAAGCGTGGCGCTTTC
TCATAGCTCACGCTGTAGGTATCTCAGTTCGGTGTAGGTCGTTCGCTCCAAGCTGGGCTGTGTGCACGAA
CCCCCCGTTCAGCCCGACCGCTGCGCCTTATCCGGTAACTATCGTCTTGAGTCCAACCCGGTAAGACACG
ACTTATCGCCACTGGCAGCAGCCACTGGTAACAGGATTAGCAGAGCGAGGTATGTAGGCGGTGCTACAGA
GTTCTTGAAGTGGTGGCCTAACTACGGCTACACTAGAAGAACAGTATTTGGTATCTGCGCTCTGCTGAAG
CCAGTTACCTTCGGAAAAAGAGTTGGTAGCTCTTGATCCGGCAAACAAACCACCGCTGGTAGCGGTGGTT
TTTTTGTTTGCAAGCAGCAGATTACGCGCAGAAAAAAAGGATCTCAAGAAGATCCTTTGATCTTTTCTAC
GGGGTCTGACGCTCAGTGGAACGAAAACTCACGTTAAGGGATTTTGGTCATGAGATTATCAAAAAGGATC
TTCACCTAGATCCTTTTAAATTAAAAATGAAGTTTTAAATCAATCTAAAGTATATATGAGTAAACTTGGT
CTGACAGTTACCAATGCTTAATCAGTGAGGCACCTATCTCAGCGATCTGTCTATTTCGTTCATCCATAGT
TGCCTGACTCCCCGTCGTGTAGATAACTACGATACGGGAGGGCTTACCATCTGGCCCCAGTGCTGCAATG
ATACCGCGAGACCCACGCTCACCGGCTCCAGATTTATCAGCAATAAACCAGCCAGCCGGAAGGGCCGAGC
GCAGAAGTGGTCCTGCAACTTTATCCGCCTCCATCCAGTCTATTAATTGTTGCCGGGAAGCTAGAGTAAG
TAGTTCGCCAGTTAATAGTTTGCGCAACGTTGTTGCCATTGCTACAGGCATCGTGGTGTCACGCTCGTCG
TTTGGTATGGCTTCATTCAGCTCCGGTTCCCAACGATCAAGGCGAGTTACATGATCCCCCATGTTGTGCA
AAAAAGCGGTTAGCTCCTTCGGTCCTCCGATCGTTGTCAGAAGTAAGTTGGCCGCAGTGTTATCACTCAT
GGTTATGGCAGCACTGCATAATTCTCTTACTGTCATGCCATCCGTAAGATGCTTTTCTGTGACTGGTGAG
TACTCAACCAAGTCATTCTGAGAATAGTGTATGCGGCGACCGAGTTGCTCTTGCCCGGCGTCAATACGGG
ATAATACCGCGCCACATAGCAGAACTTTAAAAGTGCTCATCATTGGAAAACGTTCTTCGGGGCGAAAACT
CTCAAGGATCTTACCGCTGTTGAGATCCAGTTCGATGTAACCCACTCGTGCACCCAACTGATCTTCAGCA
TCTTTTACTTTCACCAGCGTTTCTGGGTGAGCAAAAACAGGAAGGCAAAATGCCGCAAAAAAGGGAATAA
GGGCGACACGGAAATGTTGAATACTCATACTCTTCCTTTTTCAATATTATTGAAGCATTTATCAGGGTTA
TTGTCTCATGAGCGGATACATATTTGAATGTATTTAGAAAAATAAACAAATAGGGGTTCCGCGCACATTT
CCCCGAAAAGTGCCACCTGGGTCGACCAGAGGTGTAAAGTACTTGAGTAATTTTACTTGATTACTGTACT
TAAGTATTATTTTTGGGGATTTTTACTTTACTTGAGTACAATTAAAAATCAATACTTTTACTTTTACTTA
ATTACATTTTTTTAGAAAAAAAAGTACTTTTTACTCCTTACAATTTTATTTACAGTCAAAAAGTACTTAT
TTTTTGGAGATCACTTGTCGACATTGATTATTGACTAGTTATTAATAGTAATCAATTACGGGGTCATTAG
TTCATAGCCCATATATGGAGTTCCGCGTTACATAACTTACGGTAAATGGCCCGCCTGGCTGACCGCCCAA
CGACCCCCGCCCATTGACGTCAATAATGACGTATGTTCCCATAGTAACGCCAATAGGGACTTTCCATTGA
CGTCAATGGGTGGAGTATTTACGGTAAACTGCCCACTTGGCAGTACATCAAGTGTATCATATGCCAAGTA
CGCCCCCTATTGACGTCAATGACGGTAAATGGCCCGCCTGGCATTATGCCCAGTACATGACCTTATGGGA
CTTTCCTACTTGGCAGTACATCTACGTATTAGTCATCGCTATTACCATGGTCGAGGTGAGCCCCACGTTC
TGCTTCACTCTCCCCATCTCCCCCCCCTCCCCACCCCCAATTTTGTATTTATTTATTTTTTAATTATTTT
GTGCAGCGATGGGGGCGGGGGGGGGGGGGGGGSGCGCCRGGGGGGGGGGGGGGGGGGGGGGGGGGGGGGG
GGGSGRGGCGGRGAGGTGCGGCGGCAGCCAATCAGAGCGGCGCGCTCCGAAAGTTTCCTTTTATGGCGAG
GCGGCGGCGGCGGCGGCCCTATAAAAAGCGAAGCGCGCGGCGGGCGGGAGTCGCTGCGCGCTGCCTTCGC
CCCGTGCCCCGCTCCGCCGCCGCCTCGCGCCGCCCGCCCCGGCTCTGACTGACCGCGTTACTCCCACAGG
TGAGCGGGCGGGACGGCCCTTCTCCTCCGGGCTGTAATTAGCGCTTGGTTTAATGACGGCTTGTTTCTTT
TCTGTGGCTGCGTGAAAGCCTTGAGGGGCTCCGGGAGGGCCCTTTGTGCGGGGGGAGCGGCTCGGGGGGT
GCGTGCGTGTGTGTGTGCGTGGGGAGCGCCGCGTGCGGCTCCGCGCTGCCCGGCGGCTGTGAGCGCTGCG
GGCGCGGCGCGGGGCTTTGTGCGCTCCGCAGTGTGCGCGAGGGGAGCGCGGCCGGGGGCGGTGCCCCGCG
GTGCGGGGGGGGCTGCGAGGGGAACAAAGGCTGCGTGCGGGGTGTGTGCGTGGGGGGGTGAGCAGGGGGT
GTGGGCGCGTCGGTCGGGCTGCAACCCCCCCTGCACCCCCCTCCCCGAGTTGCTGAGCACGGCCCGGCTT
CGGGTGCGGGGCTCCGTACGGGGCGTGGCGCGGGGCTCGCCGTGCCGGGCGGGGGGTGGCGGCAGGTGGG
GGTGCCGGGCGGGGCGGGGCCGCCTCGGGCCGGGGAGGGCTCGGGGGAGGGGCGCGGCGGCCCCCGGAGC
GCCGGCGGCTGTCGAGGCGCGGCGAGCCGCAGCCATTGCCTTTTATGGTAATCGTGCGAGAGGGCGCAGG
GACTTCCTTTGTCCCAAATCTGTGCGGAGCCGAAATCTGGGAGGCGCCGCCGCACCCCCTCTAGCGGGCG
CGGGGCGAAGCGGTGCGGCGCCGGCAGGAAGGAAATGGGCGGGGAGGGCCTTCGTGCGTCGCCGCGCCGC
CGTCCCCTTCTCCCTCTCCAGCCTCGGGGCTGTCCGCGGGGGGACGGCTGCCTTCGGGGGGGACGGGGCA
GGGCGGGGTTCGGCTTCTGGCGTGTGACCGGCGGCTCTAGAGCCTCTGCTAACCATGTTCATGCCTTCTT
CTTTTTCCTACAGCTCCTGGGCAACGTGCTGGTTATTGTGCTGTCTCATCATTTTGGCAAAGAATTCTAG
CTAGCATAACTTCGTATAGTATACCTTATACGAAGTTATCTCGAGATAACTTCGTATAGGATACTTTATA
CGAAGTTATACTGTCATAACTTCGTATAGCATACATTATACGAAGTTATCCCGGGCCACC
[378 nt withheld, positions 4751-5128]
GACCCACCGGTCGCCACCATGGTCTCCAAGGGAGAGGAACTGTTCACAGGGGTGGTCCCCATCCTCGTGG
AACTGGACGGAGATGTCAATGGGCACAAGTTTAGTGTGAGGGGCGAGGGAGAAGGGGATGCTACAAACGG
CAAGCTGACCCTGAAGTTCATCTGCACCACAGGCAAGCTGCCAGTGCCCTGGCCTACACTCGTCACTACC
CTGTCACATGGCGTGCAGTGTTTTGCCAGATACCCCGACCACATGAAGCAGCATGATTTCTTTAAAAGCG
CCATGCCAGAGGGTTACGTGCAGGAACGGACCATCTTCTTTAAGGACGATGGGACTTATAAAACCCGCGC
TGAGGTGAAGTTCGAAGGAGACACACTCGTCAACCGAATCGAGCTGAAGGGGGTGGACTTCAAAGAAGAT
GGTAATATTCTCGGCCACAAGCTGGAGTACAACTTTAATAGCCATAACATCTATATCATGGCTGTCAAGC
AGAAAAACGGAATCAAGGTGAACTTCAAGATTCGGCACAATGTGGAAGACGGCTCCGTCCAGCTGGCAGA
TCATTACCAGCAGAACACTCCCATCGGTGACGGCCCAGTCCTCCTGCCCGATTCTCACTATCTCTCAACC
CAGAGCGTGCTGTCCAAGGACCCTAACGAGAAACGCGATCATATGGTGCTGCTGGAGTTTCGGACCGCCG
CCGGGATCACACTGGGTATGGACGAGCTGTACAAGTAATGAGATATCTCGACTGTGCCTTCTAGTTGCCA
GCCATCTGTTGTTTGCCCCTCCCCCGTGCCTTCCTTGACCCTGGAAGGTGCCACTCTCACTGTCCTTTCC
TAATAAAATGAGGAAATTGCATCGCATTGTCTGAGTAGGTGTCATTCTATTCTGGGGGGTGGGGTGGGGC
AGGACAGCAAGGGGGAGGATTGGGAAGACAATAGCAGGCATGCTGGGGATAACTTCGTATAGTATACCTT
ATACGAAGTTATTGGATCTCCGCCACC
[378 nt withheld, positions 6136-6513]
GATCCCCCTGTAGCCACGATGGTGAGCAAGGGCGAGGAGCTGTTCACCGGGGTGGTGCCCATCCTGGTCG
AGCTGGACGGCGACGTAAACGGCCACAAGTTCAGCGTGTCCGGCGAGGGCGAGGGCGATGCCACCTACGG
CAAGCTGACCCTGAAGTTCATCTGCACCACCGGCAAGCTGCCCGTGCCCTGGCCCACCCTCGTGACCACC
TTCGGCTACGGCCTGCAGTGCTTCGCCCGCTACCCCGACCACATGAAGCAGCACGACTTCTTCAAGTCCG
CCATGCCCGAAGGCTACGTCCAGGAGCGCACCATCTTCTTCAAGGACGACGGCAACTACAAGACCCGCGC
CGAGGTGAAGTTCGAGGGCGACACCCTGGTGAACCGCATCGAGCTGAAGGGCATCGACTTCAAGGAGGAC
GGCAACATCCTGGGGCACAAGCTGGAGTACAACTACAACAGCCACAACGTCTATATCATGGCCGACAAGC
AGAAGAACGGCATCAAGGTGAACTTCAAGATCCGCCACAACATCGAGGACGGCAGCGTGCAGCTCGCCGA
CCACTACCAGCAGAACACCCCCATCGGCGACGGCCCCGTGCTGCTGCCCGACAACCACTACCTGAGCTAC
CAGTCCAAGCTGAGCAAAGACCCCAACGAGAAGCGCGATCACATGGTCCTGCTGGAGTTCGTGACCGCCG
CCGGGATCACTCTCGGCATGGACGAGCTGTATAAGTAAGCGGCCGCACCCCCTTTCCTGCTCTTGCCTGT
GAACAATGGTTAATTGTTCCCAAGAGAGCATCTGTCAGTTGTTGGCAAAATGATAGACATTTGAAAATCT
GTCTTCTGACAAATAAAAAGCATCTATGTTCACTGCAATGATGTTTTAAATTATTTGTCTGTGTCATAGA
AGGGTTTATGCTAAGTTTTCAAGATACAAAGAAGTGAGGGTTCAGGTCTGACCTTGGGGAAATAAATGAA
TTACACTTCAAATTGTGTTGTCAGCTAAGCAGCAGTAGCCACAGATCCTATTGCCATGCCCTAAACACTC
AGAGAAAACTTAATTAAATAACTTCGTATAGGATACTTTATACGAAGTTATCCGCCACC
[378 nt withheld, positions 7623-8000]
GATCCACCAGTCGCCACCATGGTGAGCAAGGGCGAGGAGGATAACATGGCCATCATCAAGGAGTTCATGC
GCTTCAAGGTCCACATGGAGGGCTCCGTGAACGGCCACGAGTTCGAGATCGAGGGCGAGGGCGAGGGCCG
CCCCTACGAGGGCACCCAGACCGCCAAGCTGAAGGTGACCAAGGGTGGCCCCCTGCCCTTCGCCTGGGAC
ATCCTGTCCCCTCAGTTCATGTACGGCTCCAAGGCCTACGTGAAGCACCCCGCCGACATCCCCGACTACT
TGAAGCTGTCCTTCCCCGAGGGCTTCAAGTGGGAGCGCGTGATGAACTTCGAGGACGGCGGCGTGGTGAC
CGTGACCCAGGACTCCTCCCTCCAGGACGGCGAGTTCATCTACAAGGTGAAGCTGCGCGGCACCAACTTC
CCCTCCGACGGCCCCGTAATGCAGAAGAAGACGATGGGCTGGGAGGCCTCCTCCGAGCGCATGTACCCCG
AGGACGGCGCCCTGAAGGGCGAGATCAAGCAGAGGCTGAAGCTGAAGGACGGCGGCCACTACGACGCTGA
GGTCAAGACCACCTACAAGGCCAAGAAGCCCGTGCAGCTCCCCGGCGCCTACAACGTCAACATCAAGTTG
GACATCACCTCCCACAACGAGGACTACACCATCGTGGAACAGTACGAACGCGCCGAGGGCCGCCACTCCA
CCGGCGGCATGGACGAGCTGTACAAGTAAGTCGACAGTACTTCGACTGTGCCTTCTAGTTGCCAGCCATC
TGTTGTTTGCCCCTCCCCCGTGCCTTCCTTGACCCTGGAAGGTGCCACTCTCACTGTCCTTTCCTAATAA
AATGAGGAAATTGCATCGCATTGTCTGAGTAGGTGTCATTCTATTCTGGGGGGTGGGGTGGGGCAGGACA
GCAAGGGGGAGGATTGGGAAGACAATAGCAGGCATGCTGGGGATAACTTCGTATAGCATACATTATACGA
AGTTATCCGCCACC
[378 nt withheld, positions 8995-9372]
GACCCACCCTCCGGAGCCACCATGGTGAGCAAGGGCGAGGAGCTGTTCACCGGGGTGGTGCCCATCCTGG
TCGAGCTGGACGGCGACGTAAACGGCCACAAGTTCAGCGTGTCCGGCGAGGGCGAGGGCGATGCCACCTA
CGGCAAGCTGACCCTGAAGTTCATCTGCACCACCGGCAAGCTGCCCGTGCCCTGGCCCACCCTCGTGACC
ACCCTGACCTGGGGCGTGCAGTGCTTCGCCCGCTACCCCGACCACATGAAGCAGCACGACTTCTTCAAGT
CCGCCATGCCCGAAGGCTACGTCCAGGAGCGCACCATCTTCTTCAAGGACGACGGCAACTACAAGACCCG
CGCCGAGGTGAAGTTCGAGGGCGACACCCTGGTGAACCGCATCGAGCTGAAGGGCATCGACTTCAAGGAG
GACGGCAACATCCTGGGGCACAAGCTGGAGTACAACGCCATCAGCGACAACGTCTATATCACCGCCGACA
AGCAGAAGAACGGCATCAAGGCCAACTTCAAGATCCGCCACAACATCGAGGACGGCAGCGTGCAGCTCGC
CGACCACTACCAGCAGAACACCCCCATCGGCGACGGCCCCGTGCTGCTGCCCGACAACCACTACCTGAGC
ACCCAGTCCAAGCTGAGCAAAGACCCCAACGAGAAGCGCGATCACATGGTCCTGCTGGAGTTCGTGACCG
CCGCCGGGATCACTCTCGGCATGGACGAGCTGTACAAGTAACTAGTATTTAAATGAAGTTCCTATTCTCT
AGAAAGTATAGGAACTTCCTCGAGCCTAGGAATTCACTCCTCAGGTGCAGGCTGCCTATCAGAAGGTGGT
GGCTGGTGTGGCCAATGCCCTGGCTCACAAATACCACTGA
Features (pLannotate 1.2.2; 25 found; start..end, strand, type, name):
     68..123     +  polyA_signal   β-globin poly(A) signal: rabbit β-globin polyadenylation signal (Gil and Proudfoot, 1987)
    692..746     -  CDS            lacI (fragment): lac repressor; lacI; The lac repressor binds to the lac operator to inhibit transcription in E. coli. This inhibition can be relieved by adding lactose or isopropyl-β-D-thiogalactopyranoside (IPTG).
    929..1517    -  rep_origin     ori: high-copy-number ColE1/pMB1/pBR322/pUC origin of replication
   1688..2548    -  CDS            AmpR: β-lactamase; bla; confers resistance to ampicillin, carbenicillin, and related antibiotics
   2549..2653    -  promoter       AmpR promoter: bla
   2890..3269    +  enhancer       CMV enhancer: human cytomegalovirus immediate early enhancer
   3547..4563    +  intron         chimeric intron: chimera between introns from chicken β-actin and rabbit β-globin
   4626..4659    +  protein_bind   loxN: Cre-mediated recombination occurs in the 8-bp core sequence (GTATACCT). loxN sites are compatible with each other, but incompatible with loxP or lox2272 sites. Cre recombinase
   4666..4699    +  protein_bind   lox2272: Cre-mediated recombination occurs in the 8-bp core sequence (GGATACTT). lox2272 sites are compatible with each other, but incompatible with loxP or loxN sites (Lee and Saito, 1988). Cre recombinase
   4706..4739    +  protein_bind   loxP: Cre-mediated recombination occurs in the 8-bp core sequence (GCATACAT). Cre recombinase
   4751..5128    +  CDS            H2BC12 (sequence withheld): H2B1K_HUMAN - Also known as H2BFT Experimental evidence at protein level: Swiss-Prot protein existence level 1. Has broad antibacterial activity. May contribute to the formation of the functional antimicrobial barrier of the colonic epithelium, and to the bactericidal activity of amniotic fluid. From Homo sapiens (Human).
   5147..5863    +  CDS            EBFP2: EBFP2 is a basic (constitutively fluorescent) blue fluorescent protein published in 2007, derived from Aequorea victoria. It is reported to be a rapidly-maturing monomer with moderate acid sensitivity.
   5880..6087    +  polyA_signal   bGH poly(A) signal: bovine growth hormone polyadenylation signal
   6087..6120    +  protein_bind   loxN: Cre-mediated recombination occurs in the 8-bp core sequence (GTATACCT). loxN sites are compatible with each other, but incompatible with loxP or lox2272 sites. Cre recombinase
   6136..6513    +  CDS            H2BC12 (sequence withheld): H2B1K_HUMAN - Also known as H2BFT Experimental evidence at protein level: Swiss-Prot protein existence level 1. Has broad antibacterial activity. May contribute to the formation of the functional antimicrobial barrier of the colonic epithelium, and to the bactericidal activity of amniotic fluid. From Homo sapiens (Human).
   6532..7248    +  CDS            mEYFP: mEYFP is a basic (constitutively fluorescent) yellow fluorescent protein published in 2002, derived from Aequorea victoria. It is reported to be a very rapidly-maturing monomer.
   7581..7614    +  protein_bind   lox2272: Cre-mediated recombination occurs in the 8-bp core sequence (GGATACTT). lox2272 sites are compatible with each other, but incompatible with loxP or loxN sites (Lee and Saito, 1988). Cre recombinase
   7623..7994    +  CDS            H2B (sequence withheld): human histone H2B; HIST1H2BB
   8019..8726    +  CDS            mCherry: mCherry is a basic (constitutively fluorescent) red fluorescent protein published in 2004, derived from Discosoma sp.. It is reported to be a very rapidly-maturing monomer with low acid sensitivity.
   8746..8953    +  polyA_signal   bGH poly(A) signal: bovine growth hormone polyadenylation signal
   8953..8986    +  protein_bind   loxP: Cre-mediated recombination occurs in the 8-bp core sequence (GCATACAT). Cre recombinase
   8995..9372    +  CDS            H2BC12 (sequence withheld): H2B1K_HUMAN - Also known as H2BFT Experimental evidence at protein level: Swiss-Prot protein existence level 1. Has broad antibacterial activity. May contribute to the formation of the functional antimicrobial barrier of the colonic epithelium, and to the bactericidal activity of amniotic fluid. From Homo sapiens (Human).
   9394..10113   +  CDS            mCerulean: enhanced monomeric variant of CFP (Rizzo et al., 2004) mammalian codon-optimized
  10127..10160   +  protein_bind   FRT (minimal): supports FLP-mediated excision but not integration (Turan and Bode, 2011) FLP recombinase from the Saccharomyces cerevisiae 2μ plasmid
  10172..10249   +  CDS            HBB (fragment): HBB_PONPY - Experimental evidence at transcript level: Swiss-Prot protein existence level 2. Involved in oxygen transport from the lung to the various peripheral tissues. From Pongo pygmaeus (Bornean orangutan).
