[The description below was written by a language model from this plasmid's Addgene catalogue record and pLannotate feature annotations shown in this document.]
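Description:
Tol2-CAG::Nucbow is a mammalian expression plasmid built on a pCX backbone that carries a Brainbow-type multicolor reporter for nuclear labeling. According to the catalogue entry, the cassette sits within a Tol2 transposon so that it can integrate into the host genome. The Tol2 arms themselves are not called out in the automated feature table. In bacteria the plasmid is maintained at high copy through a ColE1/pUC-type origin and selected with ampicillin via the β-lactamase gene.

Expression is driven by the CAG promoter, annotated here as the CMV enhancer followed by the chimeric chicken β-actin/rabbit β-globin intron. Directly downstream lie three mutually incompatible Cre target sites in tandem: loxN, lox2272 and loxP. These are followed by four successive reading frames, each a fluorescent protein fused at its N-terminus to human histone H2B, which confines the signal to chromatin. The first unit, H2B-EBFP2 with a bGH polyadenylation signal, is the default product and marks unrecombined cells in blue. A second copy of each lox variant precedes one of the later units: loxN before H2B-mEYFP, lox2272 before H2B-mCherry and loxP before H2B-mCerulean. Cre can therefore excise the DNA between any one matched pair. Each excision is mutually exclusive and places a different colour next to the promoter, so the outcome in a given copy is stochastic. Cells holding several integrated copies express combinations of colours, giving many distinguishable hues. A minimal FRT site and the rabbit β-globin polyadenylation signal follow the last unit.

The construct is intended for multiplex tracking of cells and their lineages, with nuclear-restricted labels that persist through division once integrated.
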