Addgene plasmid #158992: Tol2-CAG::Nucbow
Purpose: Multicolor nuclear-restricted labeling with a genome-integrating Tol2 transposon vector (randomly expressing H2B-tethered mEYFP, mCherry or mCerulean upon Cre recombination)
Depositing lab: Jean Livet. Depositing organization: INSERM U968, Institut de la Vision. Publication: Multiplex cell and lineage tracking with combinatorial labels. Loulier K, Barry R, Mahou P, Le Franc Y, Supatto W, Matho KS, Ieng S, Fouquet S, Dupin E, Benosman R, Chedotal A, Beaurepaire E, Morin X, Livet J. Neuron. 2014 Feb 5;81(3):505-20. doi: 10.1016/j.neuron.2013.12.016. PubMed 24507188.
Backbone
  Vector backbone: pCX
  Backbone manufacturer: Genscript inc
  Backbone size w/o insert (bp): 2006
  Vector type: Mammalian Expression
  Selectable markers: H2B-EBFP2
Growth in bacteria
  Bacterial resistance: Ampicillin, 100 μg/mL
  Growth temperature: 37°C
  Growth strain: DH5alpha
  Copy number: High Copy
Gene/Insert
  Gene/Insert name: Nucbow
  Species: Synthetic
  Insert size (bp): 8236
  Promoter: CAG
  Tag / fusion protein: All FPs are fused to H2B (N terminal on insert)
  Cloning method: Restriction Enzyme; 5′ cloning site Unknown (unknown if destroyed)
Terms and licenses: Academic/Nonprofit Terms; Industry Terms: Not Available to Industry
How to cite: Tol2-CAG::Nucbow was a gift from Jean Livet (Addgene plasmid # 158992 ; http://n2t.net/addgene:158992 ; RRID:Addgene_158992)
